>Addgene plasmid #46973 | pINIT_kan | depositor full sequence | sequence record 66903 | pINIT_kan sequence 5813 bps
GCTCTTCTAGTCGACTGCAGACTGGCTGTGTATAAGGGAGCCTGACATTTATATTCCCCAGAACATCAGG
TTAATGGCGTTTTTGATGTCATTTTCGCGGTGGCTGAGATCAGCCACTTCTTCCCCGATAACGGAGACCG
GCACACTGGCCATATCGGTGGTCATCATGCGCCAGCTTTCATCCCCGATATGCACCACCGGGTAAAGTTC
ACGGGAGACTTTATCTGACAGCAGACGTGCACTGGCCAGGGGGATCACCATCCGTCGCCCGGGCGTGTCA
ATAATATCACTCTGTACATCCACAAACAGACGATAACGGCTCTCTCTTTTATAGGTGTAAACCTTAAACT
GCATTTCACCAGCCCCTGTTCTCGTCAGCAAAAGAGCCGTTCATTTCAATAAACCGGGCGACCTCAGCCA
TCCCTTCCTGATTTTCCGCTTTCCAGCGTTCGGCACGCAGACGACGGGCTTCATTCTGCATGGTTGTGCT
TACCAGACCGGAGATATTGACATCATATATGCCTTGAGCAACTGATAGCTGTCGCTGTCAACTGTCACTG
TAATACGCTGCTTCATAGCATACCTCTTTTTGACATACTTCGGGTATACATATCAGTATATATTCTTATA
CCGCAAAAATCAGCGCGCAAATACGCATACTGTTATCTGGCTTTTAGTAAGCCGGATCCACGCGTTTACG
CCCCGCCCTGCCACTCATCGCAGTACTGTTGTAATTCATTAAGCATTCTGCCGACATGGAAGCCATCACA
AACGGCATGATGAACCTGAATCGCCAGCGGCATCAGCACCTTGTCGCCTTGCGTATAATATTTGCCCATG
GTGAAAACGGGGGCGAAGAAGTTGTCCATATTGGCCACGTTTAAATCAAAACTGGTGAAACTCACCCAGG
GATTGGCTGAGACGAAAAACATATTCTCAATAAACCCTTTAGGGAAATAGGCCAGGTTTTCACCGTAACA
CGCCACATCTTGCGAATATATGTGTAGAAACTGCCGGAAATCGTCGTGGTATTCACTCCAGAGCGATGAA
AACGTTTCAGTTTGCTCATGGAAAACGGTGTAACAAGGGTGAACACTATCCCATATCACCAGCTCACCGT
CTTTCATTGCCATACGGAATTCCGGATGAGCATTCATCAGGCGGGCAAGAATGTGAATAAAGGCCGGATA
AAACTTGTGCTTATTTTTCTTTACGGTCTTTAAAAAGGCCGTAATATCCAGCTGAACGGTCTGGTTATAG
GTACATTGAGCAACTGACTGAAATGCCTCAAAATGTTCTTTACGATGCCATTGGGATATATCAACGGTGG
TATATCCAGTGATTTTTTTCTCCATTTTAGCTTCCTTAGCTCCTGAAAATCTCGACGGATCCTAACTCAA
AATCCACACATTATACGAGCCGGAAGCATAAAGTGTAAAGCCTGGGGTGCCTAATGCGGCCGCCATAGTG
ACTGGATATGTTGTGTTTTACAGTATTATGTAGTCTGTTTTTTATGCAAAATCTAATTTAATATATTGAT
ATTTATATCATTTTACGTTTCTCGTTCAGCTTTTTTGTACAAACTTGTGATATCGAATTCGCTAGCTACC
TTTCTCTTCTTTTTTGGATCTACCTTTCTCTTCTTTTTTGGGGATCCACTAGTTCTGCTCGCATGAAGAG
CGGCCACCGAGGCCGGGAGCGGATTTGAACGTTGCGAAGCAACGGCCCGGAGGGTGGCGGGCAGGACGCC
CGCCATAAACTGCCAGGCATCAAATTAAGCAGAAGGCCATCCTGACGGATGGCCTTTTTGCGTTTCTACA
AACTCTTTTGTTTATTTTTCTAAATACATTCAAATATGTATCCGCTCATGAATTAATTCTTAGAAAAACT
CATCGAGCATCAAATGAAACTGCAATTTATTCATATCAGGATTATCAATACCATATTTTTGAAAAAGCCG
TTTCTGTAATGAAGGAGAAAACTCACCGAGGCAGTTCCATAGGATGGCAAGATCCTGGTATCGGTCTGCG
ATTCCGACTCGTCCAACATCAATACAACCTATTAATTTCCCCTCGTCAAAAATAAGGTTATCAAGTGAGA
AATCACCATGAGTGACGACTGAATCCGGTGAGAATGGCAAAAGTTTATGCATTTCTTTCCAGACTTGTTC
AACAGGCCAGCCATTACGCTCGTCATCAAAATCACTCGCATCAACCAAACCGTTATTCATTCGTGATTGC
GCCTGAGCGAGACGAAATACGCGATCGCTGTTAAAAGGACAATTACAAACAGGAATCGAATGCAACCGGC
GCAGGAACACTGCCAGCGCATCAACAATATTTTCACCTGAATCAGGATATTCTTCTAATACCTGGAATGC
TGTTTTCCCGGGGATCGCAGTGGTGAGTAACCATGCATCATCAGGAGTACGGATAAAATGCTTGATGGTC
GGAAGAGGCATAAATTCCGTCAGCCAGTTTAGTCTGACCATCTCATCTGTAACATCATTGGCAACGCTAC
CTTTGCCATGTTTCAGAAACAACTCTGGCGCATCGGGCTTCCCATACAATCGATAGATTGTCGCACCTGA
TTGCCCGACATTATCGCGAGCCCATTTATACCCATATAAATCAGCATCCATGTTGGAATTTAATCGCGGC
CTAGAGCAAGACGTTTCCCGTTGAATATGGCTCATAACACCCCTTGTATTACTGTTTATGTAAGCAGACA
GTTTTATTGTTCATGACCAAAATCCCTTAACGTGAGTTTTCGTTCCACTGAGCGTCAGACCCCGTAGAAA
AGATCAAAGGATCTTCTTGAGATCCTTTTTTTCTGCGCGTAATCTGCTGCTTGCAAACAAAAAAACCACC
GCTACCAGCGGTGGTTTGTTTGCCGGATCAAGAGCTACCAACTCTTTTTCCGAAGGTAACTGGCTTCAGC
AGAGCGCAGATACCAAATACTGTCCTTCTAGTGTAGCCGTAGTTAGGCCACCACTTCAAGAACTCTGTAG
CACCGCCTACATACCTCGCTCTGCTAATCCTGTTACCAGTGGCTGCTGCCAGTGGCGATAAGTCGTGTCT
TACCGGGTTGGACTCAAGACGATAGTTACCGGATAAGGCGCAGCGGTCGGGCTGAACGGGGGGTTCGTGC
ACACAGCCCAGCTTGGAGCGAACGACCTACACCGAACTGAGATACCTACAGCGTGAGCTATGAGAAAGCG
CCACGCTTCCCGAAGGGAGAAAGGCGGACAGGTATCCGGTAAGCGGCAGGGTCGGAACAGGAGAGCGCAC
GAGGGAGCTTCCAGGGGGAAACGCCTGGTATCTTTATAGTCCTGTCGGGTTTCGCCACCTCTGACTTGAG
CGTCGATTTTTGTGATGCTCGTCAGGGGGGCGGAGCCTATGGAAAAACGCCAGCAACGCGGCCTTTTTAC
GGTTCCTGGCCTTTTGCTGGCCTTTTGCTCACATGTTCTTTCCTGCGTTATCCCCTGATTCTGTGGATAA
CCGTATTACCGCCTTTGAGTGAGCTGATACCGCTCGCCGCAGCCGAACGACCGAGCGCAGCGAGTCAGTG
AGCGAGGAAGCGCAAGAGCGCCTGATGCGGTATTTTCTCCTTACGCATCTGTGCGGTATTTCACACCGCA
TATGGTGCACTCTCAGTACAATCTGCTCTGATGCCGCATAGTTAAGCCAGTATACACTCCGCTATCGCTA
CGTGACTGGGGCCCAGCCGGCCCACATATACCTGCCGTTCACTATTATTTAGTGAAATGAGATATTATGA
TATTTTCTGAATTGTGATTAAAAAGGCAACTTTATGCCCATGCAACAGAAACTATAAAAAATACAGAGAA
TGAAAAGAAACAGATAGATTTTTTAGTTCTTTAGGCCCGTAGTCTGCAAATCCTTTTATGATTTTCTATC
AAACAAAAGAGGAAAATAGACCAGTTGCAATCCAAACGAGAGTCTAATAGAATGAGGTCGAAAAGTAAAT
CGCGCGGGTTTGTTACTGATAAAGCAGGCAAGACCTAAAATGTGTAAAGGGCAAAGTGTATACTTTGGCG
TCACCCCTTACATATTTTAGGTCTTTTTTTATTGTGCGTAACTAACTTGCCATCTTCAAACAGGAGGGCT
GGAAGAAGCAGACCGCTAACACAGTACATAAAAAAGGAGACATGAACGATGAACATCAAAAAGTTTGCAA
AACAAGCAACAGTATTAACCTTTACTACCGCACTGCTGGCAGGAGGCGCAACTCAAGCGTTTGCGAAAGA
AACGAACCAAAAGCCATATAAGGAAACATACGGCATTTCCCATATTACACGCCATGATATGCTGCAAATC
CCTGAACAGCAAAAAAATGAAAAATATAAAGTTCCTGAGTTCGATTCGTCCACAATTAAAAATATCTCTT
CTGCAAAAGGCCTGGACGTTTGGGACAGCTGGCCATTACAAAACACTGACGGCACTGTCGCAAACTATCA
CGGCTACCACATCGTCTTTGCATTAGCCGGAGATCCTAAAAATGCGGATGACACATCGATTTACATGTTC
TATCAAAAAGTCGGCGAAACTTCTATTGACAGCTGGAAAAACGCTGGCCGCGTCTTTAAAGACAGCGACA
AATTCGATGCAAATGATTCTATCCTAAAAGACCAAACACAAGAATGGTCAGGTTCAGCCACATTTACATC
TGACGGAAAAATCCGTTTATTCTACACTGATTTCTCCGGTAAACATTACGGCAAACAAACACTGACAACT
GCACAAGTTAACGTATCAGCATCAGACAGCTCTTTGAACATCAACGGTGTAGAGGATTATAAATCAATCT
TTGACGGTGACGGAAAAACGTATCAAAATGTACAGCAGTTCATCGATGAAGGCAACTACAGCTCAGGCGA
CAACCATACGCTGAGAGATCCTCACTACGTAGAAGATAAAGGCCACAAATACTTAGTATTTGAAGCAAAC
ACTGGAACTGAAGATGGCTACCAAGGCGAAGAATCTTTATTTAACAAAGCATACTATGGCAAAAGCACAT
CATTCTTCCGTCAAGAAAGTCAAAAACTTCTGCAAAGCGATAAAAAACGCACGGCTGAGTTAGCAAACGG
CGCTCTCGGTATGATTGAGCTAAACGATGATTACACACTGAAAAAAGTGATGAAACCGCTGATTGCATCT
AACACAGTAACAGATGAAATTGAACGCGCGAACGTCTTTAAAATGAACGGCAAATGGTACCTGTTCACTG
ACTCCCGCGGATCAAAAATGACGATTGACGGCATTACGTCTAACGATATTTACATGCTTGGTTATGTTTC
TAATTCTTTAACTGGCCCATACAAGCCGCTGAACAAAACTGGCCTTGTGTTAAAAATGGATCTTGATCCT
AACGATGTAACCTTTACTTACTCACACTTCGCTGTACCTCAAGCGAAAGGAAACAATGTCGTGATTACAA
GCTATATGACAAACAGAGGATTCTACGCAGACAAACAATCAACGTTTGCGCCTAGCTTCCTGCTGAACAT
CAAAGGCAAGAAAACATCTGTTGTCAAAGACAGCATCCTTGAACAAGGACAATTAACAGTTAACAAATAA
AAACGCAAAAGAAAATGCCGATATCCTATTGGCATTGCGGCCGCGGTCTCGGCGGTGGGTCGTCTAGAGG
CATCAAATAAAACGAAAGGCTCAGTCGAAAGACTGGGCCTTTCGTTTTATCTGTTGTTTGTCGGTGAACG
CTCTCCTGAGTAGGACAAATCCGCCGCCCTAGACCTAGCGGCCGGCCGCAAGCGCTGCACGGCCTGGTTG
GCC
Features (pLannotate 1.2.2; 17 found; start..end, strand, type, name):
     52..354     -  CDS            ccdB: CCDB_ECOLI - Also known as G, letB, letD. Experimental evidence at protein level: Swiss-Prot protein existence level 1. Toxic component of a type II toxin-antitoxin (TA) system, functioning in plasmid maintainence. Responsible for the post- segregational killing (PSK) of plasmid-free cells, also referred to as a plasmid addiction system. Half-life of over 2 hours. Cell killing by CcdB is accompanied by filamentation, defects in chromosome and plasmid segregation, defects in cell division, formation of anucleate cells, decreased DNA synthesis and plasmid loss. Interferes with the activity of DN
    359..517     -  CDS            ccdA (fragment): CCDA_ECO57 - Also known as H, letA. Experimental evidence at protein level: Swiss-Prot protein existence level 1. Antitoxin component of a type II toxin-antitoxin (TA) system which inhibits the post-segregational killing (PSK) of plasmid-free cells, also referred to as a plasmid addiction system. Binds to and blocks the activity of CcdB; will also remove bound CcdB protein from the CcdB-GyrA complex by forming a CcdA-CcdB complex, a process termed rejuvenation. Functions as a transcriptional corepressor for the ccdAB operon, repression also requires CcdB (By similarity). From Escherichia coli
    696..1355    -  CDS            CmR: chloramphenicol acetyltransferase; cat; confers resistance to chloramphenicol
   1356..1385    -  promoter       cat promoter (fragment): promoter of the E. coli cat gene encoding chloramphenicol acetyltransferase
   1409..1439    -  promoter       lac UV5 promoter: E. coli lac promoter with an "up" mutation
   1464..1588    -  protein_bind   attR1: mutant version of attR; recombination site for the Gateway® LR reaction LR Clonase™
   1607..1627    -  CDS            SV40 NLS: nuclear localization signal of SV40 (simian virus 40) large T antigen
   1631..1651    -  CDS            SV40 NLS: nuclear localization signal of SV40 (simian virus 40) large T antigen
   1650..1666    -  misc_feature   MCS (fragment): pBluescript multiple cloning site
   1781..1808    +  terminator     rrnB T2 terminator: transcription terminator T2 from the E. coli rrnB gene
   1827..1871    +  promoter       AmpR promoter (fragment): bla
   1880..2695    -  CDS            KanR: aminoglycoside phosphotransferase; aph(3')-Ia; confers resistance to kanamycin in bacteria or G418 (Geneticin®) in eukaryotes
   2817..3405    +  rep_origin     ori: high-copy-number ColE1/pMB1/pBR322/pUC origin of replication
   3591..3720    -  misc_feature   bom (fragment): basis of mobility region from pBR322
   3733..4178    +  promoter       sacB promoter: sacR; sacB promoter and control region
   4179..5600    +  CDS            SacB: secreted levansucrase that renders bacterial growth sensitive to sucrose; Bacillus subtilis sacB; negative selection marker
   5674..5760    +  terminator     rrnB T1 terminator: Escherichia coli rrnB; transcription terminator T1 from the E. coli rrnB gene
