[The description below was written by a language model from this plasmid's Addgene catalogue record and pLannotate feature annotations shown in this document.]
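Description:
pINIT_kan is an empty-backbone bacterial plasmid of about 5.8 kb, derived from pBR322 and catalogued as a sequencing vector for the FX cloning system. It serves as the initial holding vector, in which an insert is verified by sequencing before being subcloned onward. The record lists no promoter for expressing an insert, consistent with a vector meant for storage and sequence verification rather than protein production. Replication depends on a ColE1/pMB1-type origin, accompanied by a fragment of the pBR322 bom region. The generic annotation calls this origin high copy, but the depositor classifies the plasmid as low copy. The stable backbone marker is a kanamycin resistance gene (aminoglycoside phosphotransferase), which lies on the reverse strand next to a fragment of the AmpR promoter.

The remaining features form counterselection and stuffer elements. One cassette carries the gyrase-targeting toxin gene ccdB, a ccdA fragment and a chloramphenicol acetyltransferase gene with its cat promoter. This arrangement explains both the dual chloramphenicol and kanamycin selection of the empty vector and the need to propagate it in the ccdB-tolerant strain DB3.1. In vectors of this design the cassette is normally replaced by the incoming insert, so that unmodified plasmid kills standard cloning strains, although the record does not mark the exact cloning sites. A separate Bacillus subtilis sacB gene, with its own promoter and control region, encodes levansucrase and makes host cells sensitive to sucrose, giving a second negative selection. rrnB T1 and T2 terminators insulate these regions from read-through transcription. The automated annotation also reports an attR1 site, a lac UV5 promoter, two short SV40 NLS matches and a fragment of a multiple cloning site. These are probably remnants of the source of the ccdB–CmR cassette or chance matches, and the record assigns them no function.
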