Addgene plasmid #46973: pINIT_kan
Purpose: (Empty Backbone) FX sequencing vector for subcloning, kanamycin marker
Depositing lab: Raimund Dutzler & Eric Geertsma. Depositing organization: University of Zurich. Publication: A versatile and efficient high-throughput cloning tool for structural biology. Geertsma ER, Dutzler R. Biochemistry. 2011 Apr 19;50(15):3272-8. Epub 2011 Mar 25. 10.1021/bi200178z PubMed 21410291.
Backbone
  Vector backbone: pBR322
  Backbone manufacturer: unknown
  Backbone size (bp): 5814
  Vector type: sequencing vector
  Promoter: none
Growth in bacteria
  Bacterial resistance: Chloramphenicol and Kanamycin, 25 & 50 μg/mL
  Growth temperature: 37°C
  Growth strain: DB3.1
  Growth instructions: due to the presence of the negative selection marker sacB the growth medium should not contain sucrose
  Copy number: Low Copy
Terms and licenses: Academic/Nonprofit Terms; Industry Terms: Not Available to Industry
Depositor comments: The kanamycin resistance cassette is located at bp# 1880-2695
How to cite: pINIT_kan was a gift from Raimund Dutzler & Eric Geertsma (Addgene plasmid # 46973 ; http://n2t.net/addgene:46973 ; RRID:Addgene_46973)
