>Addgene plasmid #46973 | pINIT_kan | addgene partial sequence | sequence record 73081 | CAT-R 5'-GCAACTGACTGAAATGCCTC-3'
ATCAACGGTGGTATATCCAGTGATTTTTTTCTCCATTTTAGCTTCCTTAGCTCCTGAAAATCTCGACGGA
TCCTAACTCAAAATCCACACATTATACGAGCCGGAAGCATAAAGTGTAAAGCCTGGGGTGCCTAATGCGG
CCGCCATAGTGACTGGATATGTTGTGTTTTACAGTATTATGTAGTCTGTTTTTTATGCAAAATCTAATTT
AATATATTGATATTTATATCATTTTACGTTTCTCGTTCAGCTTTTTTGTACAAACTTGTGATATCGAATT
CGCTAGCTACCTTTCTCTTCTTTTTTGGATCTACCTTTCTCTTCTTTTTTGGGGATCCACTAGTTCTGCT
CGCATGAAGAGCGGCCACCGAGGCCGGGAGCGGATTTGAACGTTGCGAAGCAACGGCCCGGAGGGTGGCG
GGCAGGACGCCCGCCATAAACTGCCAGGCATCAAATTAAGCAGAAGGCCATCCTGACGGATGGCCTTTTT
GCGTTTCTACAAACTCTTTTGTTTATTTTTCTAAATACATTCAAATATGTATCCGCTCATGAATTAATTC
TTAGAAAAACTCATCGAGCATCAAATGAAACTGCAATTTATTCATATCAGGATTA
