>Addgene plasmid #46973 | pINIT_kan | addgene partial sequence | sequence record 73163 | ccdB-Fwd 5'-GCATGATGACCACCGATATG-3'
TGGCTGATCTCAGCCACCGCGAAAATGACATCAAAAACGCCATTAACCTGATGTTCTGGGGAATATAAAT
GTCAGGCTCCCTTATACACAGCCAGTCTGCAGTCGACTAGAAGAGCGGCCAACCAGGCCGTGCAGCGCTT
GCGGCCGGCCGCTAGGTCTAGGGCGGCGGATTTGTCCTACTCAGGAGAGCGTTCACCGACAAACAACAGA
TAAAACGAAAGGCCCAGTCTTTCGACTGAGCCTTTCGTTTTATTTGATGCCTCTAGACGACCCACCGCCG
AGACCGCGGCCGCAATGCCAATAGGATATCGGCATTTTCTTTTGCGTTTTTATTTGTTAACTGTTAATTG
TCCTTGTTCAAGGATGCTGTCTTTGACAACAGATGTTTTCTTGCCTTTGATGTTCAGCAGGAAGCTAGGC
GCAAACGTTGATTGTTTGTCTGCGTAGAATCCTCTGTTTGTCATATAGCTTGTAATCACGACATTGTTTC
CTTTCGCTTGAGGTACAGCGAAGTGTGAGTAAGTAAAGGTTACATCGTTAGGATCAAGATCCATTTTTAA
CACAAGGCCAGTTTTGTTCAGCGGCTTGTATGGGCCAGTTAAAGAATTAGAAACATAACCAAGCATGTAA
ATATCGTTAGACGTAATGCCGTCAATCGTCATTTTTGATCCGCGGGAGTCAGTGAACAGGTACCATTTGC
CGTTCATTTTAAAGACGTTCGCGCGTTCAATTTCATCTGTTACTGTGTTAGATGCAATCAGCGGTTTCAT
CACTTTTTTCAGTGTGTAATCATCGTTTAGCTCAATCATACCGAGAGCGCCGTTTGCTAACTCAGCCGTG
CGTTTTTTATCGCTTTGCAGAAGTTTTTGACTTTCTTGACGGAAGAATGATGTGCTTTTGCCATAGTATG
CTTTGTTAAATAAAGATTCTTCGCCTTGGTAGCCATCTTCAGTTCCAGTGTTTGCTTCAAATACTAAGTA
TTTGTGGCCTTTATCT
